>Addgene plasmid #201009 | pTn7-SCOUT14.Y | addgene full sequence | sequence record 413658 | Addgene NGS Result
GGGCAGGATAGGTGAAGTAGGCCCACCCGCGAGCGGGTGTTCCTTCTTCACTGTCCCTTATTCGCACCTG
GCGGTGCTCAACGGGAATCCTGCTCTGCGAGGCTGGCCGATAAGCTCTGATAACGCAGGAAAGAACATGG
GCAGTTCAACCTGTTGATAGTACGTACTAAGCTCTCATGTTTCACGTACTAAGCTCTCAAGTTTAACGTA
CTAAGCTCTCATGTTTAACGAACTAAACCCTCATGGCTAACGTACTAAGCTCTCATGGCTAACGTACTAA
GCTCTCATGTTTCACGTACTAAGCTCTCATGTTTGAACAATAAAATTAATATAAATCAGCAACTTAAATA
GCCTCTAAGGTTTTAAGTTTTATAAGAAAAAAAAGAATATATAAGGCTTTTAAAGCTTTTAAGGTTTAAC
GGTTGTGGACAACAAGCCAGGGATGTAACGCACTGAGAAGCCCTTAGAGCCTCTCAAAGCAATTTTGAGT
GACACAGGAACACTTAACGGCTGACAACCGGCTGGTAACAGGATTAGCAGAGCGAGGTATGTAGGCGGTG
CTACAGAGTTCTTGAAGTGGTGGCCTAACTACGGCTACACTAGAAGAACAGTATTTGGTATCTGCGCTCT
GCTGAAGCCAGTTACCTTCGGAAAAAGAGTTGGTAGCTCTTGATCCGGCAAACAAACCACCGCTGGTAGC
GGTGGTTTTTTTGTTTGCAAGCAGCAGATTACGCGCAGAAAAAAAGGATCTCAAGAAGATCCTTTGATCT
TTTCTACGGGGTCTGACGCTCAGTGGAACGAAAACTCACGTTAAGGGATTTTGGTCATGAGATTATCAAA
AAGGATCTTCACCTAGATCCTTTTAAATTAAAAATGAAGTTTTAAATCAATCTAAAGTATATATGAGTAA
ACTTGGTCTGACAGTTACCAATGCTTAATCAGTGAGGCACCTATCTCAGCGATCTGTCTATTTCGTTCAT
CCATAGTTGCCTGACTCCCCGTCGTGTAGATAACTACGATACGGGAGGGCTTACCATCTGGCCCCAGTGC
TGCAATGATACCGCGGGACCCACGCTCACCGGCTCCAGATTTATCAGCAATAAACCAGCCAGCCGGAAGG
GCCGAGCGCAGAAGTGGTCCTGCAACTTTATCCGCCTCCATCCAGTCTATTAATTGTTGCCGGGAAGCTA
GAGTAAGTAGTTCGCCAGTTAATAGTTTGCGCAACGTTGTTGCCATTGCTACAGGCATCGTGGTGTCACG
CTCGTCGTTTGGTATGGCTTCATTCAGCTCCGGTTCCCAACGATCAAGGCGAGTTACATGATCCCCCATG
TTGTGCAAAAAAGCGGTTAGCTCCTTCGGTCCTCCGATCGTTGTCAGAAGTAAGTTGGCCGCAGTGTTAT
CACTCATGGTTATGGCAGCACTGCATAATTCTCTTACTGTCATGCCATCCGTAAGATGCTTTTCTGTGAC
TGGTGAGTACTCAACCAAGTCATTCTGAGAATAGTGTATGCGGCGACCGAGTTGCTCTTGCCCGGCGTCA
ATACGGGATAATACCGCGCCACATAGCAGAACTTTAAAAGTGCTCATCATTGGAAAACGTTCTTCGGGGC
GAAAACTCTCAAGGATCTTACCGCTGTTGAGATCCAGTTCGATGTAACCCACTCGTGCACCCAACTGATC
TTCAGCATCTTTTACTTTCACCAGCGTTTCTGGGTGAGCAAAAACAGGAAGGCAAAATGCCGCAAAAAAG
GGAATAAGGGCGACACGGAAATGTTGAATACTCATACTCTTCCTTTTTCAATATTATTGAAGCATTTATC
AGGGTTATTGTCTCATGAGCGGATACATATTTGAATGTATTTAGAAAAATAAACAAATAGGGGTTCCGCG
TACATTTCCCCGAAAAGTGCCACCTGACGTCTAAGAAACCATTATTATCATGACATTAACCTATAAAAAT
AGGCGTATCACGAGGCCCTTTCGTCTAAGCAGACGGTCACAGCTTGTCTGTAAGCGGATGCCGGGAGCAG
ACAAGCCCGTCAGGGCGCGTCAGCGGGTGTTGGCGGGTGTCGGGGCTGGCTTAACTATGCGGCATCAGAG
CAGATTGTACTGAGAGTGCACCATATGCGGTGTGAAATACCGCACAGATGCGTAAGGAGAAAATACCGCA
TCAGGCGCCATTCGCCATTCAGGCTGCGCAACTGTTGGGAAGGGCGATCGGTGCGGGCCTCTTCGCTATT
ACGCCAGCTAGAGGACCAGCCGCGTAACCTGGCAAAATCGGTTACGGTTGAGTAATAAATGGATGCCCTG
CGTAAGCAGGTGTGGGCGGACAATAAAGTCTTAAACTGAACAAAATAGATCTAAACTATGACAATAAAGT
CTTAAACTAGACAGAATAGTTGTAAACTGAAATCAGTCCAGTTATGCTGTGAAAAAGCATACTGGACTTT
TGTTATGGCTAAAGCAAACTCTTCATTTTCTGAAGTGCAAATTGCCCGTCGTATTAAAGAGGGGCGTGGG
GTTCGAGGTCGACGGTATCGATAAGCTAGCTTAATTAGCTGAGCTTGGACTCCTGTTGATAGATCCAGTA
ATGACCTCAGAACTCCATCTGGATTTGTTCAGAACGCTCGGTTGCCGCCGGGCGTTTTTTATTGGTGAGA
ATCCAAGCTAGACTGCGATGAGTGGCAGGGCGGGGCGTAATTTTTTTAAGGCAGTTATTGGTGCCCTTAA
ACGCCTGGGGTAATGACTCTCTAGCTTGAGGCATCAAATAAAACGAAAGGCTCAGTCGAAAGACTGGGCC
TTTCGTTTTATCTGTTGTTTGTCGGTGAACGCTCTCCTGAGTAGGACAAATCCGCCGCTAGGAGCTTGCG
GCCCGGACGATCGAATTGGGGATCTTGAAGTACCTATTCCGAAGTTCCTATTCTCTAGAAAGTATAGGAA
CTTCAGAGCGCTTTTGAAGCTGATGTGCTTAAAAACTTACTCTTAGTCAAAATCGGCTCCGTCGGAATTC
ATAATAAAACAAAAAAATTGAAAAAAGTGTTTCCACCATTTTTTCAATTTTTTTACAGTTTTTTCAGGCG
ATTATTCAGATAATTAATGGTCAGATTCACATTTTCATTGGTCCATTCAATATTTTCGCCCAGATAGCTG
CGCACGGCCAGCAGAATGCGTTCGCGGTGTTCCAGCGGGCTGCTTTCGGCCACGGCATTGCCGGCAATAT
CTTTCGGAATAATTTTGCCGGTATCCATGGTCAGAATCATGCGGCACAGGGTCAGAATGCTATTGGTTTC
ATCATCCTGATAATTATCAATCAGTTCTTCGCTGCTATCCATAATGGCGCGGCGCACATCGCTAAACGGA
ATATCCGGCAGCAGTTCTTCCAGATCATAATTGCCATAAATGCGTTTATTTTTGCGTTTGGCCTGATACA
GCATAATGGTCAGATCGCTATTCAGTTCTTTCTGCGGAATATAGCCCTGTTCATACAGTTCTTGCAGCCA
TTCGCCATAAATAAATTCCTGTTTCGGCGGATGATTCCACGGCACCATTTCCTGCTGAATAATAATGGTC
AGTTCAATATAGCGCAGATTGCTTTTATCGCCAATTTTTTTGCTAATCGGGCGAATTTTCTGAATCAGAA
TTTCTTTGCTCTGATCGGTCAGCGGTTCGCTCACCACCACCAGAAAATCCAGATCGCTATTCGGTTTCAG
GCCGCTTTCCACGCCGCTGCCAAACATATAGGTGCCAATCAGATTATTTTTCAGATGTTTGCGCAGAATT
TTTTTCACTTTATTAATCTGTTCATAGGTATTCATATAAATCCTCCTCAGGATAACTCAAAAAATACGCC
CGGTAGTGATCTTATTTCATTATGGTGAAAGTTGGAACCTCTTACGTGCCGATCAATTGCTCCATTGCTG
TTGACAAAGGGAATCAGGGGATCTTGAAGTTCCTATTCCGAAGTTCCTATTCTCTAGAAAGTATAGGAAC
TTCAGAGCGCTTTTGAAGCTAATTCGAGATCATGCATAATGCCGAATTCGGATCCGGAGTTGACGGCTAG
CTCAGTCCTAGGTACAGTGCTAGCTACTCTAGAATTAAAGAGGAGAAATTAACCAATGGTTAGCAAGGGC
GAAGAACTTTTTACAGGCGTAGTACCGATCTTAGTTGAATTAGACGGCGACGTTAACGGTCATAAGTTTA
GCGTGAGCGGTGAGGGTGAAGGTGACGCAACTTACGGCAAGCTGACCCTGAAGCTGATTTGCACGACGGG
TAAGCTGCCGGTCCCGTGGCCTACCCTGGTCACGACCTTGGGTTATGGCGTTCAGTGTTTCGCGCGTTAT
CCGGACCACATGAAACAACACGATTTCTTTAAGAGCGCGATGCCAGAAGGCTATGTGCAGGAGCGTACGA
TCTTTTTCAAAGACGACGGTAACTACAAGACGCGTGCCGAAGTCAAATTCGAAGGCGACACCCTGGTGAA
TCGCATTGAGCTGAAGGGTATTGATTTCAAAGAGGATGGCAATATCCTGGGTCACAAGCTGGAGTACAAT
TACAATTCCCACAACGTTTACATCACCGCAGATAAACAGAAAAATGGCATCAAAGCGAATTTCAAAATCC
GTCACAACATTGAGGACGGTGGTGTTCAACTGGCGGATCATTACCAGCAAAACACCCCGATTGGTGACGG
TCCGGTCCTGTTGCCGGATAACCATTATCTGTCTTACCAAAGCAAACTGAGCAAAGATCCGAACGAGAAG
CGCGACCACATGGTGCTGCTGGAGTTTGTGACCGCTGCCGGTATTACCCTGGGTATGGATGAGCTGTATA
AATAATAAGCTTCTCGGTACCAAATTCCAGAAAAGAGGCCTCCCGAAAGGGGGGCCTTTTTTCGTTTTGG
TCCTCCTTGGCGCTCTTGGACTCCTGTTGATAGATCCAGTAATGACCTCAGAACTCCATCTGGATTTGTT
CAGAACGCTCGGTTGCCGCCGGGCGTTTTTTATTGGTGAGAATCCAGGCAATCAATCGTGCTTTCGCGAA
GGCCTTGCAGGCCAACCAGATAAGTGAAATCTAGTTCCAAACTATTTTGTCATTTTTAATTTTCGTATTA
GCTTACGACGCTACACCCAGTTCCCATCTATTTTGTCACTCTTCCCTAAATAATCCTTAAAAACTCCATT
TCCACCCCTCCCAGTTCCCAACTATTTTGTCCGCCCACAGCGGGGCATTTTTCTTCCTGTTATGTTTGGG
CGCTGCATTAATGAATCGGCCAACGCGCGGGGAGAGGCGGTTTGCGTATTGGGCGCTCTTCCGCTTCCTC
GCTCACTGACCCGCTGCGCTCGGTCGTTCGGCTGCGGCGAGCGGTATCAGGGGATTCCTTAAGGTATACT
TTCCGCTGCATAACCCTGCTTCGGGGTCATTATAGCGATTTTTTCGGTATATCCATCCTTTTTCGCACGA
TATACAGGATTTTGCCAAAGGGTTCGTGTAGACTTTCCTTGGTGTATCCAACGGCGTCAGCC
Features (pLannotate 1.2.2; 21 found; start..end, strand, type, name):
      1..109     +  oriT           oriT: incP origin of transfer
    141..516     +  rep_origin     R6K γ ori: γ replication origin from E. coli plasmid R6K; requires the R6K initiator protein pi for replication
    522..754     -  rep_origin     ori (fragment): high-copy-number ColE1/pMB1/pBR322/pUC origin of replication
    925..1785    -  CDS            AmpR: β-lactamase; bla; confers resistance to ampicillin, carbenicillin, and related antibiotics
   1786..1890    -  promoter       AmpR promoter: bla
   2076..2175    +  misc_feature   bom (fragment): basis of mobility region from pBR322
   2181..2249    -  CDS            lacZα (fragment): LacZα fragment of β-galactosidase; lacZ fragment
   2321..2519    -  mobile_element Tn7R (fragment): mini-Tn7 element (right end of the Tn7 transposon) Tn7
   2523..2547    -  misc_feature   MCS (fragment): pBluescript multiple cloning site
   2568..2662    +  terminator     lambda t0 terminator: transcription terminator from phage lambda
   2672..2701    +  CDS            CmR (fragment): chloramphenicol acetyltransferase confers resistance to chloramphenicol
   2765..2851    +  terminator     rrnB T1 terminator: Escherichia coli rrnB; transcription terminator T1 from the E. coli rrnB gene
   2911..2944    +  protein_bind   FRT (minimal): supports FLP-mediated excision but not integration (Turan and Bode, 2011) FLP recombinase from the Saccharomyces cerevisiae 2μ plasmid
   3066..3830    -  CDS            spc: S9AD_ENTFL - Also known as aad9 From Enterococcus faecalis (Streptococcus faecalis).
   3831..3905    -  promoter       cat promoter (fragment): promoter of the E. coli cat gene encoding chloramphenicol acetyltransferase
   3946..3993    +  protein_bind   FRT: FLP-mediated recombination occurs in the 8-bp core sequence TCTAGAAA (Turan and Bode, 2011). FLP recombinase from the Saccharomyces cerevisiae 2μ plasmid
   4050..4074    +  promoter       J23119(SpeI) promoter (fragment): bacterial promoter (Registry of Standard Biological Parts BBa J23119) modified to end with an SpeI site
   4116..4832    +  CDS            SYFP2: SYFP2 is a basic (constitutively fluorescent) yellow fluorescent protein published in 2006, derived from Aequorea victoria. It is reported to be a very rapidly-maturing monomer with moderate acid sensitivity.
   4919..5013    +  terminator     lambda t0 terminator: transcription terminator from phage lambda
   5054..5219    -  mobile_element Tn7L: mini-Tn7 element (left end of the Tn7 transposon) Tn7
   5252..5306    -  CDS            lacI (fragment): lac repressor; lacI; The lac repressor binds to the lac operator to inhibit transcription in E. coli. This inhibition can be relieved by adding lactose or isopropyl-β-D-thiogalactopyranoside (IPTG).
