[The description below was written by a language model from this plasmid's Addgene catalogue record and pLannotate feature annotations shown in this document.]
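Description:
pTn7-SCOUT14.Y is a 5.5 kb mini-Tn7 delivery plasmid built on the pTn7-SCOUT11 backbone (a pUC18R6KT-type suicide vector) for placing a constitutive yellow fluorescent marker into bacterial chromosomes. It replicates from the R6K γ origin, which requires the pi initiator protein and so is maintained only in pir+ E. coli hosts, at low copy according to the record. Only a fragment of the pUC/ColE1 origin remains. An incP oriT allows conjugative transfer into recipient bacteria, where the plasmid cannot replicate. The backbone carries the β-lactamase gene for ampicillin selection, located outside the transposon ends.

Between the Tn7R and Tn7L ends lies the cargo that is transposed. It comprises an aad9 (spc) resistance gene, annotated with a cat promoter fragment upstream and flanked by two FRT sites, followed by sYFP2 (also listed as mVenus NB). The record gives the sYFP2 promoter as the synthetic constitutive Anderson promoter J23100. The automated annotation labels this region as a J23119 fragment, which reflects the close similarity of that promoter family. Lambda t0 and rrnB T1 terminators bracket the cassette to insulate it from read-through transcription. The FRT sites should permit FLP-mediated removal of the resistance marker after integration, leaving the fluorescent reporter behind. The record lists the marker as conferring spectinomycin and streptomycin resistance, and notes that the recommended propagation strain is itself naturally streptomycin resistant. The sYFP2 module was inserted by BsaI Golden Gate assembly, which destroyed the sites. No Tn7 transposase genes are annotated, so transposition functions would have to be supplied separately. The associated publication describes stable fluorescent markers for tracking members of synthetic microbial communities and following their assembly dynamics.
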