Addgene plasmid #201009: pTn7-SCOUT14.Y
Purpose: pLv1-pUC18R6KT-miniTn7-aad9-sYFP2, SpR,StR, ApR
Depositing lab: Philip Poole. Depositing organization: University of Oxford. Publication: Stable, fluorescent markers for tracking synthetic communities and assembly dynamics. Jorrin B, Haskett TL, Knights HE, Martyn A, Underwood TJ, Dolliver J, Ledermann R, Poole PS. Microbiome. 2024 May 7;12(1):81. doi: 10.1186/s40168-024-01792-2. PubMed 38715147.
Backbone
  Vector backbone: pTn7-SCOUT11
  Backbone manufacturer: Philip Poole lab
  Backbone size w/o insert (bp): 5253
  Total vector size (bp): 5522
  Vector type: Bacterial Expression
  Selectable markers: Streptomycin
Growth in bacteria
  Bacterial resistance: Ampicillin and Spectinomycin, 100 & 50 μg/mL
  Growth temperature: 37°C
  Growth strain: EC100D pir+
  Copy number: Low Copy
Gene/Insert
  Gene/Insert name: sYFP2 (alt name: mVenus NB)
  Species: Synthetic
  Insert size (bp): 865
  GenBank ID: DQ092361.1
  Promoter: J23100
  Cloning method: Restriction Enzyme; 5′ cloning site BsaI (destroyed during cloning); 3′ cloning site BsaI (destroyed during cloning)
  Sequencing primers: 5′ Golden Gate Assembly; 3′ Golden Gate Assembly
Terms and licenses: Academic/Nonprofit Terms; Industry Terms: Not Available to Industry
Depositor comments: Ec100D pir+ genotype: F- mcrA Δ(mrr-hsdRMS-mcrBC) ϕ80dlacZΔM15 ΔlacX74 recA1 endA1 araD139 Δ(ara, leu)7697 galU galK λ- rpsL nupG pir+(DHRF) Maintains plasmids at ~15 copies per cell. This strain is naturally resistant to streptomycin
How to cite: pTn7-SCOUT14.Y was a gift from Philip Poole (Addgene plasmid # 201009 ; http://n2t.net/addgene:201009 ; RRID:Addgene_201009)
